Addgene plasmid #120391: pAAV-Linker-hSyn::mCherry.3xFLAG-WPRE
Purpose: (Empty Backbone) pAAV plasmid expressing mCherry.3XFLAG under the hSyn promoter with a Linker containing BstBI, BspQI and SacI sites upstream of the hSyn promoter
Depositing lab: Florian Freudenberg. Depositing organization: Goethe-Universitaet Frankfurt am Main. Publication: Knockdown of the ADHD Candidate Gene Diras2 in Murine Hippocampal Primary Cells. Grunewald L, Chiocchetti AG, Weber H, Scholz CJ, Schartner C, Freudenberg F, Reif A. J Atten Disord. 2019 Jan 9:1087054718822129. doi: 10.1177/1087054718822129. PubMed 30623719.
Backbone
  Vector backbone: pAAV
  Backbone size (bp): 4000
  Vector type: AAV
  Tag / fusion protein: mCherry.3XFLAG (C terminal on backbone)
Growth in bacteria
  Bacterial resistance: Ampicillin, 100 μg/mL
  Growth temperature: 37°C
  Growth strain: NEB Stable
  Copy number: High Copy
Gene/Insert
  Cloning method: Restriction Enzyme
  Sequencing primers: 5′ GCCAACTCCATCACTAGGGG; 3′ ATGCGCAATTTGGGGAATGG
Terms and licenses: Academic/Nonprofit Terms; Industry Terms: Not Available to Industry
Depositor comments: The original backbone was published in Candemir et al. Eur Neuropsychopharmacol. 2016 (PMID: 26861996)
How to cite: pAAV-Linker-hSyn::mCherry.3xFLAG-WPRE was a gift from Florian Freudenberg (Addgene plasmid # 120391 ; http://n2t.net/addgene:120391 ; RRID:Addgene_120391)
