[The description below was written by a language model from this plasmid's Addgene catalogue record and pLannotate feature annotations shown in this document.]
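Description:
pAAV-Linker-hSyn::mCherry.3xFLAG-WPRE is an adeno-associated virus transfer plasmid offered as an empty backbone for building neuron-targeted AAV vectors. The sequenced record is 5,361 nt. For propagation in bacteria it carries a high-copy ColE1/pUC-type origin and a β-lactamase gene with its own promoter for ampicillin selection, along with an f1 phage origin and short remnants of the pBR322 bom and rop regions. The record lists a recombination-deficient growth strain, consistent with the need to keep the repeat-rich ITRs intact.

The packaged cassette is flanked by AAV2 inverted terminal repeats, which provide the signals for genome replication and encapsidation when helper functions are supplied in trans. The downstream ITR is annotated in full across the sequence origin, whereas the upstream one is detected only as two short fragments, which may reflect annotation or sequencing difficulty in this structured region rather than a true truncation. Between the upstream ITR and the promoter lies the linker described in the catalogue entry, containing BstBI, BspQI and SacI sites. It is not annotated in the feature table, and the record does not say what is meant to go there, although the associated publication concerns gene knockdown in hippocampal primary cells. The human synapsin I promoter then drives neuron-specific expression of mCherry fused at its C terminus to a 3xFLAG epitope. This gives both red fluorescence and an antibody handle for identifying transduced cells. A small MCS fragment sits between promoter and reporter. A WPRE enhances transcript stability and expression, and the human growth hormone polyadenylation signal terminates the transcript.
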