Features (pLannotate 1.2.2; 16 found; start..end, strand, type, name):
     44..95      -  misc_feature   bom (fragment): basis of mobility region from pBR322
    114..569     +  rep_origin     f1 ori (sequence partly withheld): f1 bacteriophage origin of replication; arrow indicates direction of (+) strand synthesis
    570..619     -  misc_feature   bom (fragment): basis of mobility region from pBR322
    721..756     -  CDS            rop (fragment): Rop protein, which maintains plasmids at low copy number; rop
    851..955     +  promoter       AmpR promoter: bla
    956..1816    +  CDS            AmpR: β-lactamase; bla; confers resistance to ampicillin, carbenicillin, and related antibiotics
   1987..2575    +  rep_origin     ori: high-copy-number ColE1/pMB1/pBR322/pUC origin of replication
   2648..2675    +  repeat_region  AAV2 ITR (fragment): inverted terminal repeat of adeno-associated virus serotype 2 inverted
   2704..2731    +  repeat_region  AAV2 ITR (fragment): inverted terminal repeat of adeno-associated virus serotype 2 inverted
   2840..3287    +  promoter       hSyn promoter: human synapsin I promoter; confers neuron-specific expression (Kügler et al., 2003)
   3301..3318    +  misc_feature   MCS (fragment): pUC18/19 multiple cloning site
   3325..4032    +  CDS            mCherry: mCherry is a basic (constitutively fluorescent) red fluorescent protein published in 2004, derived from Discosoma sp.. It is reported to be a very rapidly-maturing monomer with low acid sensitivity.
   4039..4104    +  CDS            3xFLAG: three tandem FLAG® epitope tags, followed by an enterokinase cleavage site
   4124..4712    +  misc_feature   WPRE: woodchuck hepatitis virus posttranscriptional regulatory element
   4744..5220    +  polyA_signal   hGH poly(A) signal: human growth hormone polyadenylation signal
   5260..39      +  repeat_region  AAV2 ITR (across the origin): inverted terminal repeat of adeno-associated virus serotype 2 inverted
>Addgene plasmid #120391 | pAAV-Linker-hSyn::mCherry.3xFLAG-WPRE | addgene full sequence | sequence record 235533 | Addgene NGS Result
CGGCCTCAGTGAGCGAGCGAGCGCGCAGCTGCCTGCAGGGGCGCCTGATGCGGTATTTTCTCCTTACGCA
TCTGTGCGGTATTTCACACCGCATA
[95 nt withheld, positions 96-190]
T
[46 nt withheld, positions 192-237]
C
[141 nt withheld, positions 239-379]
CCTTTGACGTTGGAGTCCACGTTCTTT
[37 nt withheld, positions 407-443]
ACTCTATCTCGGGCTATTCTTTTGATTTATAAGGGATTTTGCCGATTTCGGTCTATTGGTTAAAAAATGA
GCTGATTTAACAAAAATTTAACGCGAATTTTAACAAAATATTAACGTTTACAATTTTATGGTGCACTCTC
AGTACAATCTGCTCTGATGCCGCATAGTTAAGCCAGCCCCGACACCCGCCAACACCCGCTGACGCGCCCT
GACGGGCTTGTCTGCTCCCGGCATCCGCTTACAGACAAGCTGTGACCGTCTCCGGGAGCTGCATGTGTCA
GAGGTTTTCACCGTCATCACCGAAACGCGCGAGACGAAAGGGCCTCGTGATACGCCTATTTTTATAGGTT
AATGTCATGATAATAATGGTTTCTTAGACGTCAGGTGGCACTTTTCGGGGAAATGTGCGCGGAACCCCTA
TTTGTTTATTTTTCTAAATACATTCAAATATGTATCCGCTCATGAGACAATAACCCTGATAAATGCTTCA
ATAATATTGAAAAAGGAAGAGTATGAGTATTCAACATTTCCGTGTCGCCCTTATTCCCTTTTTTGCGGCA
TTTTGCCTTCCTGTTTTTGCTCACCCAGAAACGCTGGTGAAAGTAAAAGATGCTGAAGATCAGTTGGGTG
CACGAGTGGGTTACATCGAACTGGATCTCAACAGCGGTAAGATCCTTGAGAGTTTTCGCCCCGAAGAACG
TTTTCCAATGATGAGCACTTTTAAAGTTCTGCTATGTGGCGCGGTATTATCCCGTATTGACGCCGGGCAA
GAGCAACTCGGTCGCCGCATACACTATTCTCAGAATGACTTGGTTGAGTACTCACCAGTCACAGAAAAGC
ATCTTACGGATGGCATGACAGTAAGAGAATTATGCAGTGCTGCCATAACCATGAGTGATAACACTGCGGC
CAACTTACTTCTGACAACGATCGGAGGACCGAAGGAGCTAACCGCTTTTTTGCACAACATGGGGGATCAT
GTAACTCGCCTTGATCGTTGGGAACCGGAGCTGAATGAAGCCATACCAAACGACGAGCGTGACACCACGA
TGCCTGTAGCAATGGCAACAACGTTGCGCAAACTATTAACTGGCGAACTACTTACTCTAGCTTCCCGGCA
ACAATTAATAGACTGGATGGAGGCGGATAAAGTTGCAGGACCACTTCTGCGCTCGGCCCTTCCGGCTGGC
TGGTTTATTGCTGATAAATCTGGAGCCGGTGAGCGTGGGTCTCGCGGTATCATTGCAGCACTGGGGCCAG
ATGGTAAGCCCTCCCGTATCGTAGTTATCTACACGACGGGGAGTCAGGCAACTATGGATGAACGAAATAG
ACAGATCGCTGAGATAGGTGCCTCACTGATTAAGCATTGGTAACTGTCAGACCAAGTTTACTCATATATA
CTTTAGATTGATTTAAAACTTCATTTTTAATTTAAAAGGATCTAGGTGAAGATCCTTTTTGATAATCTCA
TGACCAAAATCCCTTAACGTGAGTTTTCGTTCCACTGAGCGTCAGACCCCGTAGAAAAGATCAAAGGATC
TTCTTGAGATCCTTTTTTTCTGCGCGTAATCTGCTGCTTGCAAACAAAAAAACCACCGCTACCAGCGGTG
GTTTGTTTGCCGGATCAAGAGCTACCAACTCTTTTTCCGAAGGTAACTGGCTTCAGCAGAGCGCAGATAC
CAAATACTGTTCTTCTAGTGTAGCCGTAGTTAGGCCACCACTTCAAGAACTCTGTAGCACCGCCTACATA
CCTCGCTCTGCTAATCCTGTTACCAGTGGCTGCTGCCAGTGGCGATAAGTCGTGTCTTACCGGGTTGGAC
TCAAGACGATAGTTACCGGATAAGGCGCAGCGGTCGGGCTGAACGGGGGGTTCGTGCACACAGCCCAGCT
TGGAGCGAACGACCTACACCGAACTGAGATACCTACAGCGTGAGCTATGAGAAAGCGCCACGCTTCCCGA
AGGGAGAAAGGCGGACAGGTATCCGGTAAGCGGCAGGGTCGGAACAGGAGAGCGCACGAGGGAGCTTCCA
GGGGGAAACGCCTGGTATCTTTATAGTCCTGTCGGGTTTCGCCACCTCTGACTTGAGCGTCGATTTTTGT
GATGCTCGTCAGGGGGGCGGAGCCTATGGAAAAACGCCAGCAACGCGGCCTTTTTACGGTTCCTGGCCTT
TTGCTGGCCTTTTGCTCACATGTCCTGCAGGCAGCTGCGCGCTCGCTCGCTCACTGAGGCCGCCCGGGCG
TCGGGCGACCTTTGGTCGCCCGGCCTCAGTGAGCGAGCGAGCGCGCAGAGAGGGAGTGGCCAACTCCATC
ACTAGGGGTTCCTGCGGCCGCACGCGTTCGAACGAGCTCGCTCTTCGTTTTCGCGTGTGTCTAGACTGCA
GAGGGCCCTGCGTATGAGTGCAAGTGGGTTTTAGGACCAGGATGAGGCGGGGTGGGGGTGCCTACCTGAC
GACCGACCCCGACCCACTGGACAAGCACCCAACCCCCATTCCCCAAATTGCGCATCCCCTATCAGAGAGG
GGGAGGGGAAACAGGATGCGGCGAGGCGCGTGCGCACTGCCAGCTTCAGCACCGCGGACAGTGCCTTCGC
CCCCGCCTGGCGGCGCGCGCCACCGCCGCCTCAGCACTGAAGGCGCGCTGACGTCACTCGCCGGTCCCCC
GCAAACTCCCCTTCCCGGCCACCTTGGTCGCGTCCGCGCCGCCGCCGGCCCAGCCGGACCGCACCACGCG
AGGCGCGAGATAGGGGGGCACGGGCGCGACCATCTGCGCTGCGGCGCCGGCGACTCAGCGCTGCCTCAGT
CTGCGGTGGGCAGCGGAGGAGTCGTGTCGTGCCTGAGAGCGCAGTCGAGAAGGTACCGGATCCTCTAGAG
TCGACGCCACCATGGTGAGCAAGGGCGAGGAGGATAACATGGCCATCATCAAGGAGTTCATGCGCTTCAA
GGTGCACATGGAGGGCTCCGTGAACGGCCACGAGTTCGAGATCGAGGGCGAGGGCGAGGGCCGCCCCTAC
GAGGGCACCCAGACCGCCAAGCTGAAGGTGACCAAGGGTGGCCCCCTGCCCTTCGCCTGGGACATCCTGT
CCCCTCAGTTCATGTACGGCTCCAAGGCCTACGTGAAGCACCCCGCCGACATCCCCGACTACTTGAAGCT
GTCCTTCCCCGAGGGCTTCAAGTGGGAGCGCGTGATGAACTTCGAGGACGGCGGCGTGGTGACCGTGACC
CAGGACTCCTCCCTGCAGGACGGCGAGTTCATCTACAAGGTGAAGCTGCGCGGCACCAACTTCCCCTCCG
ACGGCCCCGTAATGCAGAAGAAGACCATGGGCTGGGAGGCCTCCTCCGAGCGGATGTACCCCGAGGACGG
CGCCCTGAAGGGCGAGATCAAGCAGAGGCTGAAGCTGAAGGACGGCGGCCACTACGACGCTGAGGTCAAG
ACCACCTACAAGGCCAAGAAGCCCGTGCAGCTGCCCGGCGCCTACAACGTCAACATCAAGTTGGACATCA
CCTCCCACAACGAGGACTACACCATCGTGGAACAGTACGAACGCGCCGAGGGCCGCCACTCCACCGGCGG
CATGGACGAGCTGTACAAGGAATTCGACTACAAAGACCATGACGGTGATTATAAAGATCATGATATTGAT
TACAAGGATGACGATGACAAGCTAGCATAAGCTTATCGATAATCAACCTCTGGATTACAAAATTTGTGAA
AGATTGACTGGTATTCTTAACTATGTTGCTCCTTTTACGCTATGTGGATACGCTGCTTTAATGCCTTTGT
ATCATGCTATTGCTTCCCGTATGGCTTTCATTTTCTCCTCCTTGTATAAATCCTGGTTGCTGTCTCTTTA
TGAGGAGTTGTGGCCCGTTGTCAGGCAACGTGGCGTGGTGTGCACTGTGTTTGCTGACGCAACCCCCACT
GGTTGGGGCATTGCCACCACCTGTCAGCTCCTTTCCGGGACTTTCGCTTTCCCCCTCCCTATTGCCACGG
CGGAACTCATCGCCGCCTGCCTTGCCCGCTGCTGGACAGGGGCTCGGCTGTTGGGCACTGACAATTCCGT
GGTGTTGTCGGGGAAATCATCGTCCTTTCCTTGGCTGCTCGCCTATGTTGCCACCTGGATTCTGCGCGGG
ACGTCCTTCTGCTACGTCCCTTCGGCCCTCAATCCAGCGGACCTTCCTTCCCGCGGCCTGCTGCCGGCTC
TGCGGCCTCTTCCGCGTCTTCGCCTTCGCCCTCAGACGAGTCGGATCTCCCTTTGGGCCGCCTCCCCGCA
TCGATACCGAGCGCTGCTCGAGAGATCTACGGGTGGCATCCCTGTGACCCCTCCCCAGTGCCTCTCCTGG
CCCTGGAAGTTGCCACTCCAGTGCCCACCAGCCTTGTCCTAATAAAATTAAGTTGCATCATTTTGTCTGA
CTAGGTGTCCTTCTATAATATTATGGGGTGGAGGGGGGTGGTATGGAGCAAGGGGCAAGTTGGGAAGACA
ACCTGTAGGGCCTGCGGGGTCTATTGGGAACCAAGCTGGAGTGCAGTGGCACAATCTTGGCTCACTGCAA
TCTCCGCCTCCTGGGTTCAAGCGATTCTCCTGCCTCAGCCTCCCGAGTTGTTGGGATTCCAGGCATGCAT
GACCAGGCTCAGCTAATTTTTGTTTTTTTGGTAGAGACGGGGTTTCACCATATTGGCCAGGCTGGTCTCC
AACTCCTAATCTCAGGTGATCTACCCACCTTGGCCTCCCAAATTGCTGGGATTACAGGCGTGAACCACTG
CTCCCTTCCCTGTCCTTCTGATTTTGTAGGTAACCACGTGCGGACCGAGCGGCCGCAGGAACCCCTAGTG
ATGGAGTTGGCCACTCCCTCTCTGCGCGCTCGCTCGCTCACTGAGGCCGGGCGACCAAAGGTCGCCCGAC
GCCCGGGCTTTGCCCGGG
